>Addgene plasmid #126439 | pTBL250 TC sgRNA | addgene full sequence | sequence record 245244 | Addgene NGS Result
GACGTCGCTAGCTGTACAAAAAAGCAGGCTTTAAAGGAACCAATTCAGTCGACTGGATCCGGTACCAAGG
TCGGGCAGGAAGAGGGCCTATTTCCCATGATTCCTTCATATTTGCATATACGATACAAGGCTGTTAGAGA
GATAATTAGAATTAATTTGACTGTAAACACAAAGATATTAGTACAAAATACGTGACGTAGAAAGTAATAA
TTTCTTGGGTAGTTTGCAGTTTTAAAATTATGTTTTAAAATGGACTATCATATGCTTACCGTAACTTGAA
AGTATTTCGATTTCTTGGCTTTATATATCTTGTGGAAAGGACGAAACACCGAGCCTGGAGACAGGGATCC
CGTTTTAGAGCTAGAAATAGCAAGTTAAAATAAGGCTAGTCCGTTATCAACTTGAAAAAGTGGCACCGAG
TCGGTGCTTTTTTTAAGCTTGGGCCGCTCGAGGTACCTCTCTACATATGACATGTGAGCAAAAGGCCAGC
AAAAGGCCAGGAACCGTAAAAAGGCCGCGTTGCTGGCGTTTTTCCATAGGCTCCGCCCCCCTGACGAGCA
TCACAAAAATCGACGCTCAAGTCAGAGGTGGCGAAACCCGACAGGACTATAAAGATACCAGGCGTTTCCC
CCTGGAAGCTCCCTCGTGCGCTCTCCTGTTCCGACCCTGCCGCTTACCGGATACCTGTCCGCCTTTCTCC
CTTCGGGAAGCGTGGCGCTTTCTCATAGCTCACGCTGTAGGTATCTCAGTTCGGTGTAGGTCGTTCGCTC
CAAGCTGGGCTGTGTGCACGAACCCCCCGTTCAGCCCGACCGCTGCGCCTTATCCGGTAACTATCGTCTT
GAGTCCAACCCGGTAAGACACGACTTATCGCCACTGGCAGCAGCCACTGGTAACAGGATTAGCAGAGCGA
GGTATGTAGGCGGTGCTACAGAGTTCTTGAAGTGGTGGCCTAACTACGGCTACACTAGAAGAACAGTATT
TGGTATCTGCGCTCTGCTGAAGCCAGTTACCTTCGGAAAAAGAGTTGGTAGCTCTTGATCCGGCAAACAA
ACCACCGCTGGTAGCGGTGGTTTTTTTGTTTGCAAGCAGCAGATTACGCGCAGAAAAAAAGGATCTCAAG
AAGATCCTTTGATCTTTTCTACGGGGTCTGACGCTCAGTGGAACGAAAACTCACGTTAAGGGATTTTGGT
CATGAGATTATCAAAAAGGATCTTCACCTAGATCCTTTTAAATTAAAAATGAAGTTTTAAATCAATCTAA
AGTATATATGAGTAAACTTGGTCTGACAGTTACCAATGCTTAATCAGTGAGGCACCTATCTCAGCGATCT
GTCTATTTCGTTCATCCATAGTTGCCTGACTCCCCGTCGTGTAGATAACTACGATACGGGAGGGCTTACC
ATCTGGCCCCAGTGCTGCAATGATACCGCGAGACCCACGCTCACCGGCTCCAGATTTATCAGCAATAAAC
CAGCCAGCCGGAAGGGCCGAGCGCAGAAGTGGTCCTGCAACTTTATCCGCCTCCATCCAGTCTATTAATT
GTTGCCGGGAAGCTAGAGTAAGTAGTTCGCCAGTTAATAGTTTGCGCAACGTTGTTGCCATTGCTACAGG
CATCGTGGTGTCACGCTCGTCGTTTGGTATGGCTTCATTCAGCTCCGGTTCCCAACGATCAAGGCGAGTT
ACATGATCCCCCATGTTGTGCAAAAAAGCGGTTAGCTCCTTCGGTCCTCCGATCGTTGTCAGAAGTAAGT
TGGCCGCAGTGTTATCACTCATGGTTATGGCAGCACTGCATAATTCTCTTACTGTCATGCCATCCGTAAG
ATGCTTTTCTGTGACTGGTGAGTACTCAACCAAGTCATTCTGAGAATAGTGTATGCGGCGACCGAGTTGC
TCTTGCCCGGCGTCAATACGGGATAATACCGCGCCACATAGCAGAACTTTAAAAGTGCTCATCATTGGAA
AACGTTCTTCGGGGCGAAAACTCTCAAGGATCTTACCGCTGTTGAGATCCAGTTCGATGTAACCCACTCG
TGCACCCAACTGATCTTCAGCATCTTTTACTTTCACCAGCGTTTCTGGGTGAGCAAAAACAGGAAGGCAA
AATGCCGCAAAAAAGGGAATAAGGGCGACACGGAAATGTTGAATACTCATACTCTTCCTTTTTCAATATT
ATTGAAGCATTTATCAGGGTTATTGTCTCATGAGCGGATACATATTTGAATGTATTTAGAAAAATAAACA
AATAGGGGTTCCGCGCACATTTCCCCGAAAAGTGCCACCT
Features (pLannotate 1.2.2; 6 found; start..end, strand, type, name):
     13..30      +  protein_bind   attB1 (fragment): mutant version of attB; recombination site for the Gateway® BP reaction BP Clonase™
     82..322     +  promoter       U6 promoter: RNA polymerase III promoter for human U6 snRNA
    352..427     +  misc_RNA       gRNA scaffold: guide RNA scaffold for the Streptococcus pyogenes CRISPR/Cas9 system
    531..1119    -  rep_origin     ori: high-copy-number ColE1/pMB1/pBR322/pUC origin of replication
   1290..2150    -  CDS            AmpR: β-lactamase; bla; confers resistance to ampicillin, carbenicillin, and related antibiotics
   2151..2255    -  promoter       AmpR promoter: bla
