[The description below was written by a language model from this plasmid's Addgene catalogue record and pLannotate feature annotations shown in this document.]
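Description:
pTBL250 TC sgRNA is a compact (about 2.3 kb) mammalian expression plasmid that produces a single CRISPR guide RNA. It derives from the pSQT1313 backbone, which the depositors modified so that only one sgRNA is expressed. The plasmid is maintained in E. coli through a ColE1/pUC-type origin of replication and selected with ampicillin via a β-lactamase gene driven by its own bla promoter. The catalogue entry lists the plasmid as low copy, whereas the feature annotation labels the origin as a high-copy type; the record does not resolve this difference. A short attB1 fragment is also annotated upstream of the expression cassette and appears to be a leftover of backbone construction rather than a functional Gateway site.

The payload is a 21 bp spacer directed against a site in the human genome, placed between the human U6 promoter and the Streptococcus pyogenes Cas9 guide RNA scaffold. U6 is an RNA polymerase III promoter suited to making small, uncapped, non-polyadenylated transcripts, so the cassette yields a complete sgRNA in transfected mammalian cells. The plasmid carries no nuclease or mammalian selection marker, so Cas9 or a Cas9-derived effector must be supplied separately.

The stated purpose is to target a protospacer that has the dinucleotide TC at the Cas9 cut site. The associated work concerns lineage tracing and analog recording in mammalian cells by DNA writing at a single site, which suggests that this guide serves to test or exploit a defined sequence context at the cut site, though the record does not name the exact genomic locus targeted. The depositors note that it was built by inverse PCR and in vivo recombination in E. coli.
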