Addgene plasmid #126439: pTBL250 TC sgRNA
Purpose: To target a protospacer with TC at the cut site.
Depositing lab: Chang Liu. Depositing organization: University of California, Irvine. Publication: Lineage tracing and analog recording in mammalian cells by single-site DNA writing. Loveless TB, Grotts JH, Schechter MW, Forouzmand E, Carlson CK, Agahi BS, Liang G, Ficht M, Liu B, Xie X, Liu CC. Nat Chem Biol. 2021 Jun;17(6):739-747. doi: 10.1038/s41589-021-00769-8. Epub 2021 Mar 22. PubMed 33753928.
Backbone
  Vector backbone: pSQT1313
  Backbone manufacturer: Keith Joung
  Backbone size w/o insert (bp): 2259
  Total vector size (bp): 2280
  Modifications to backbone: The backbone was modified to express only one sgRNA.
  Vector type: Mammalian Expression
Growth in bacteria
  Bacterial resistance: Ampicillin, 100 μg/mL
  Growth temperature: 37°C
  Growth strain: DH5alpha
  Copy number: Low Copy
Gene/Insert
  Gene/Insert name: spacer against human genome with TC at cut site
  Species: H. sapiens (human)
  Insert size (bp): 21
  Promoter: human U6
  Cloning method: Unknown
  Sequencing primers: 5′ AGGGTTATTGTCTCATGAGCGG; 3′ CGGACAGGTATCCGGTAAGC
Resource information
  A portion of this plasmid was derived from a plasmid made by: Keith Joung; the backbone was created from pSQT1313, Addgene #53370.
Terms and licenses: Academic/Nonprofit Terms; Industry Terms: Not Available to Industry
Depositor comments: This construct was cloned by inverse PCR and in vivo recombination in E. coli strain SS320. Please visit https://doi.org/10.1101/639120 for bioRxiv preprint.
How to cite: pTBL250 TC sgRNA was a gift from Chang Liu (Addgene plasmid # 126439 ; http://n2t.net/addgene:126439 ; RRID:Addgene_126439)
